>Addgene plasmid #99896 | pYPQ141A2.0 | addgene full sequence | sequence record 203126 | Addgene NGS Result
CTAGATAACGCAGGATCCTAAGAAATCTCAAAATTCCGGCAGAACAATTTTGAATCTCGATCCGTAGAAA
CCAGACGGTCATTGTTTTAGTTCCACCACGATTATATTTGAAATTTACGTGAGTGTGAGTGAGACTTGCA
TAAGAAAATAAAATCTTTAGTTGGGAAAAAATTCAATAATATAAATGGGCTTGAGAAGGAAGCGAGGGAT
AGGCCTTTTTCTAAAATAGGCCCATTTAAGCTATTAACAATCTTCAAAAGTACCACAGCGCTTAGGTAAA
GAAAGCAGCTGAGTTTATATATGGTTAGACACGAAGTAGTGATTGGAGACGAGATCTAGTCTGAGTCGAC
CGTCTCTGTTTTAGAGCTAGGCCAACATGAGGATCACCCATGTCTGCAGGGCCTAGCAAGTTAAAATAAG
GCTAGTCCGTTATCAACTTGGCCAACATGAGGATCACCCATGTCTGCAGGGCCAAGTGGCACCGAGTCGG
TGCTTTTTTTGGCAAAAATTTTCAGATTTTTTCTTCATCTGTAGATTTCTGGGTTTTTTTTTCCGTTTCG
TGAATCATAAGTGAAGTTTTGGATGCAAATCTGCGCGAAAAAAGTTGGACCTGCAATGAGCTTATTTAGA
TAGCTAAGACAAAGTGATTGGTCCGTTGTTTCAGTTCTGATTGTCAGAGAGTTTGTTTCGAGTCGGCGAC
ACCAATGCGTTTTGTTAACCAGATTTCGGGTAAGAAATGTATCGAGAGTTTGTTTCCAGACGGCTACATC
ATTTTCTTATGAAGGGTGAAATTAGATAGACCAAAGATTGAAACACAACATTTCTTTCACAAAAATATAA
TAAACTTGATAGCATTTAGGATCAGCAACTAGTAAGGGCGAATTCGACCCAGCTTTCTTGTACAAAGTTG
GCATTATAAAAAATAATTGCTCATCAATTTGTTGCAACGAACAGGTCACTATCAGTCAAAATAAAATCAT
TATTTGCCATCCAGCTGATATCCCCTATAGTGAGTCGTATTACATGGTCATAGCATCCCCTATAGTGAGT
CGTATTACATGGTCATAGCTGTTTCCTGGCAGCTCTGGCCCGTGTCTCAAAATCTCTGATGTTACATTGC
ACAAGATAAAAATATATCATCATGCCTCCTCTGGACCAGCCAGGACAGAAATGCCTCGACTTCGCTGCTA
CCCAAGGTTGCCGGGTGACGCACACCGTGGAAACGGATGAAGGCACGAACCCAGTGGACATAAGCCTGTT
CGGTTCGTAAGCTGTAATGCAAGTAGCGTATGCGCTCACGCAACTGGTCCAGAACCTTGACCGAACGCAG
CGGTGGTAACGGCGCAGTGGCGGTTTTCATGGCTTGTTATGACTGTTTTTTTGGGGTACAGTCTATGCCT
CGGGCATCCAAGCAGCAAGCGCGTTACGCCGTGGGTCGATGTTTGATGTTATGGAGCAGCAACGATGTTA
CGCAGCAGGGCAGTCGCCCTAAAACAAAGTTAAACATTATGAGGGAAGCGGTGATCGCCGAAGTATCGAC
TCAACTATCAGAGGTAGTTGGCGTCATCGAGCGCCATCTCGAACCGACGTTGCTGGCCGTACATTTGTAC
GGCTCCGCAGTGGATGGCGGCCTGAAGCCACACAGTGATATTGATTTGCTGGTTACGGTGACCGTAAGGC
TTGATGAAACAACGCGGCGAGCTTTGATCAACGACCTTTTGGAAACTTCGGCTTCCCCTGGAGAGAGCGA
GATTCTCCGCGCTGTAGAAGTCACCATTGTTGTGCACGACGACATCATTCCGTGGCGTTATCCAGCTAAG
CGCGAACTGCAATTTGGAGAATGGCAGCGCAATGACATTCTTGCAGGTATCTTCGAGCCAGCCACGATCG
ACATTGATCTGGCTATCTTGCTGACAAAAGCAAGAGAACATAGCGTTGCCTTGGTAGGTCCAGCGGCGGA
GGAACTCTTTGATCCGGTTCCTGAACAGGATCTATTTGAGGCGCTAAATGAAACCTTAACGCTATGGAAC
TCGCCGCCCGACTGGGCTGGCGATGAGCGAAATGTAGTGCTTACGTTGTCCCGCATTTGGTACAGCGCAG
TAACCGGCAAAATCGCGCCGAAGGATGTCGCTGCCGACTGGGCAATGGAGCGCCTGCCGGCCCAGTATCA
GCCCGTCATACTTGAAGCTAGACAGGCTTATCTTGGACAAGAAGAAGATCGCTTGGCCTCGCGCGCAGAT
CAGTTGGAAGAATTTGTCCACTACGTGAAAGGCGAGATCACCAAGGTAGTCGGCAAATAACCCTCGAGCC
ACCCATGACCAAAATCCCTTAACGTGAGTTACGCGTCGTTCCACTGAGCGTCAGACCCCGTAGAAAAGAT
CAAAGGATCTTCTTGAGATCCTTTTTTTCTGCGCGTAATCTGCTGCTTGCAAACAAAAAAACCACCGCTA
CCAGCGGTGGTTTGTTTGCCGGATCAAGAGCTACCAACTCTTTTTCCGAAGGTAACTGGCTTCAGCAGAG
CGCAGATACCAAATACTGTTCTTCTAGTGTAGCCGTAGTTAGGCCACCACTTCAAGAACTCTGTAGCACC
GCCTACATACCTCGCTCTGCTAATCCTGTTACCAGTGGCTGCTGCCAGTGGCGATAAGTCGTGTCTTACC
GGGTTGGACTCAAGACGATAGTTACCGGATAAGGCGCAGCGGTCGGGCTGAACGGGGGGTTCGTGCACAC
AGCCCAGCTTGGAGCGAACGACCTACACCGAACTGAGATACCTACAGCGTGAGCTATGAGAAAGCGCCAC
GCTTCCCGAAGGGAGAAAGGCGGACAGGTATCCGGTAAGCGGCAGGGTCGGAACAGGAGAGCGCACGAGG
GAGCTTCCAGGGGGAAACGCCTGGTATCTTTATAGTCCTGTCGGGTTTCGCCACCTCTGACTTGAGCGTC
GATTTTTGTGATGCTCGTCAGGGGGGCGGAGCCTATGGAAAAACGCCAGCAACGCGGCCTTTTTACGGTT
CCTGGCCTTTTGCTGGCCTTTTGCTCACATGTTCTTTCCTGCGTTATCCCCTGATTCTGTGGATAACCGT
ATTACCGCCTTTGAGTGAGCTGATACCGCTCGCCGCAGCCGAACGACCGAGCGCAGCGAGTCAGTGAGCG
AGGAAGCGGAAGAGCGCCCAATACGCAAACCGCCTCTCCCCGCGCGTTGGCCGATTCATTAATGCAGCTG
GCACGACAGGTTTCCCGACTGGAAAGCGGGCAGTGAGCGCAACGCAATTAATACGCGTACCGCGAGCCAG
GAAGAGTTTGTAGAAACGCAAAAAGGCCATCCGTCAGGATGGCCTTCTGCTTAGTTTGATGCCTGGCAGT
TTATGGCGGGCGTCCTGCCCGCCACCCTCCGGGCCGTTGCTTCACAACGTTCAAATCCGCTCCCGGCGGA
TTTGTCCTACTCAGGAGAGCGTTCACCGACAAACAACAGATAAAACGAAAGGCCCAGTCTTCCGACTGAG
CCTTTCGTTTTATTTGATGCCTGGCAGTTCCCTACTCTCGCGTTAACGCTTGCATGGATGTTTTCCCAGT
CACGACGTTGTAAAACGACGGCCAGTCTTAAGCTCGGGCCCAATAATGATTTTATTTTGACTGATAGTGA
CCTGTTCGTTGCAACAAATTGATGAGCAATGCTTTTTTATAATGCCAACTTTGTATACAAAAGTTGCCCC
ATGGCGTTCCCT
Features (pLannotate 1.2.2; 18 found; start..end, strand, type, name):
     21..324     +  promoter       AtU6-1 promoter: promoter for the Arabidopsis thaliana U6-1 snRNA gene (Waibel and Filipowicz, 1990)
    375..393     +  misc_RNA       MS2 stem loop: stem loop that binds the bacteriophage MS2 coat protein
    404..440     +  misc_RNA       gRNA scaffold (fragment): guide RNA scaffold for the Streptococcus pyogenes CRISPR/Cas9 system
    445..463     +  misc_RNA       MS2 stem loop: stem loop that binds the bacteriophage MS2 coat protein
    474..493     +  misc_RNA       gRNA scaffold (fragment): guide RNA scaffold for the Streptococcus pyogenes CRISPR/Cas9 system
    887..986     -  protein_bind   attL2: mutant version of attL; recombination site for the Gateway® LR reaction LR Clonase™
   1004..1022    -  promoter       T7 promoter: promoter for bacteriophage T7 RNA polymerase
   1039..1057    -  promoter       T7 promoter: promoter for bacteriophage T7 RNA polymerase
   1247..1270    +  promoter       Pc promoter (fragment): intI1 (promoter lies within the coding sequence); class 1 integron promoter
   1446..1502    +  CDS            GmR (fragment): gentamycin acetyltransferase; aacC1; confers resistance to gentamycin
   1509..2300    +  CDS            SmR: aminoglycoside adenylyltransferase (Murphy, 1985); aadA; confers resistance to spectinomycin and streptomycin
   2393..2981    +  rep_origin     ori: high-copy-number ColE1/pMB1/pBR322/pUC origin of replication
   3164..3256    +  CDS            lacI (fragment): lac repressor; lacI; The lac repressor binds to the lac operator to inhibit transcription in E. coli. This inhibition can be relieved by adding lactose or isopropyl-β-D-thiogalactopyranoside (IPTG).
   3311..3338    -  terminator     rrnB T2 terminator: transcription terminator T2 from the E. coli rrnB gene
   3470..3513    +  terminator     rrnB T1 terminator: Escherichia coli rrnB; transcription terminator T1 from the E. coli rrnB gene
   3560..3596    -  CDS            lacZα (fragment): LacZα fragment of β-galactosidase; lacZ fragment
   3612..3695    +  protein_bind   attL1 (fragment): mutant version of attL; recombination site for the Gateway® LR reaction LR Clonase™
   3686..3706    +  protein_bind   attB5: mutant version of attB; core recombination site for the Gateway® BP reaction BP Clonase™
