[The description below was written by a language model from this plasmid's Addgene catalogue record and pLannotate feature annotations shown in this document.]
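Description:
pYPQ141A2.0 is a small (about 3.7 kb) empty-backbone plasmid for expressing a single CRISPR guide RNA in plants, built in the format of a Gateway entry clone. The parental backbone is not named in the record. In E. coli it replicates from a high-copy ColE1/pUC-type origin and is selected with spectinomycin through the aadA (SmR) aminoglycoside adenylyltransferase gene. Fragments of an integron Pc promoter and a gentamicin resistance gene lie just upstream of aadA. Other annotated pieces, such as short lacI and lacZα fragments, two T7 promoters and the rrnB T1 and T2 terminators, appear to be backbone remnants or insulating elements rather than functional parts of the payload.

The working cassette is driven by the Arabidopsis thaliana U6-1 snRNA promoter, a Pol III promoter suited to producing short, uncapped transcripts such as guide RNAs. Downstream lies a modified Streptococcus pyogenes Cas9 guide scaffold, "gRNA2.0", interrupted by MS2 stem loops that bind the bacteriophage MS2 coat protein. The catalogue entry states four MS2 binding sites, whereas the automated annotation detects only two stem loops between scaffold fragments. No spacer is present; a user-chosen targeting sequence is inserted by restriction enzyme cloning, although the record does not state which sites are used. The cassette is flanked by an attL1-like site (partial match, overlapping a call annotated as attB5) and attL2, which would allow transfer by LR recombination into a destination vector. The associated publication places the plasmid in the CRISPR-Act2.0 system for transcriptional activation in plants, where the MS2 hairpins would serve to recruit coat protein fusions to the guide RNA complex at target promoters.
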