Addgene plasmid #99896: pYPQ141A2.0
Purpose: (Empty Backbone) Express single gRNA with gRNA2.0 scaffold (with four MS2 binding sites) under AtU6 promoter
Depositing lab: Yiping Qi. Depositing organization: University of Maryland, College Park. Publication: Robust transcriptional activation in plants using multiplexed CRISPR-Act2.0 and mTALE-Act systems. Lowder LG, Zhou J, Zhang Y, Malzahn A, Zhong Z, Hsieh TF, Voytas DF, Zhang Y, Qi Y. Mol Plant. 2017 Nov 29. pii: S1674-2052(17)30344-1. doi: 10.1016/j.molp.2017.11.010. PubMed 29197638.
Backbone
  Vector backbone: unknown
  Vector type: Plant Expression, CRISPR
  Promoter: AtU6
Growth in bacteria
  Bacterial resistance: Spectinomycin, 50 μg/mL
  Growth temperature: 37°C
  Growth strain: DH5alpha
  Copy number: Unknown
Gene/Insert
  Cloning method: Restriction Enzyme
Terms and licenses: Academic/Nonprofit Terms; Industry Terms: Not Available to Industry
How to cite: pYPQ141A2.0 was a gift from Yiping Qi (Addgene plasmid # 99896 ; http://n2t.net/addgene:99896 ; RRID:Addgene_99896)
